>Addgene plasmid #193701 | pLKO.1 puro shCALM2-3 | addgene full sequence | sequence record 380242 | Addgene NGS Result
CCACCCGCGACGACGTCCCCAGGGCCGTACGCACCCTCGCCGCCGCGTTCGCCGACTACCCCGCCACGCG
CCACACCGTCGATCCGGACCGCCACATCGAGCGGGTCACCGAGCTGCAAGAACTCTTCCTCACGCGCGTC
GGGCTCGACATCGGCAAGGTGTGGGTCGCGGACGACGGCGCCGCGGTGGCGGTCTGGACCACGCCGGAGA
GCGTCGAAGCGGGGGCGGTGTTCGCCGAGATCGGCCCGCGCATGGCCGAGTTGAGCGGTTCCCGGCTGGC
CGCGCAGCAACAGATGGAAGGCCTCCTGGCGCCGCACCGGCCCAAGGAGCCCGCGTGGTTCCTGGCCACC
GTCGGCGTCTCGCCCGACCACCAGGGCAAGGGTCTGGGCAGCGCCGTCGTGCTCCCCGGAGTGGAGGCGG
CCGAGCGCGCCGGGGTGCCCGCCTTCCTGGAGACCTCCGCGCCCCGCAACCTCCCCTTCTACGAGCGGCT
CGGCTTCACCGTCACCGCCGACGTCGAGGTGCCCGAAGGACCGCGCACCTGGTGCATGACCCGCAAGCCC
GGTGCCTGACGCCCGCCCCACGACCCGCAGCGCCCGACCGAAAGGAGCGCACGACCCCATGCATCGGTAC
CTTTAAGACCAATGACTTACAAGGCAGCTGTAGATCTTAGCCACTTTTTAAAAGAAAAGGGGGGACTGGA
AGGGCTAATTCACTCCCAACGAAGACAAGATCTGCTTTTTGCTTGTACTGGGTCTCTCTGGTTAGACCAG
ATCTGAGCCTGGGAGCTCTCTGGCTAACTAGGGAACCCACTGCTTAAGCCTCAATAAAGCTTGCCTTGAG
TGCTTCAAGTAGTGTGTGCCCGTCTGTTGTGTGACTCTGGTAACTAGAGATCCCTCAGACCCTTTTAGTC
AGTGTGGAAAATCTCTAGCAGTAGTAGTTCATGTCATCTTATTATTCAGTATTTATAACTTGCAAAGAAA
TGAATATCAGAGAGTGAGAGGAACTTGTTTATTGCAGCTTATAATGGTTACAAATAAAGCAATAGCATCA
CAAATTTCACAAATAAAGCATTTTTTTCACTGCATTCTAGTTGTGGTTTGTCCAAACTCATCAATGTATC
TTATCATGTCTGGCTCTAGCTATCCCGCCCCTAACTCCGCCCATCCCGCCCCTAACTCCGCCCAGTTCCG
CCCATTCTCCGCCCCATGGCTGACTAATTTTTTTTATTTATGCAGAGGCCGAGGCCGCCTCGGCCTCTGA
GCTATTCCAGAAGTAGTGAGGAGGCTTTTTTGGAGGCCTAGGGACGTACCCAATTCGCCCTATAGTGAGT
CGTATTACGCGCGCTCACTGGCCGTCGTTTTACAACGTCGTGACTGGGAAAACCCTGGCGTTACCCAACT
TAATCGCCTTGCAGCACATCCCCCTTTCGCCAGCTGGCGTAATAGCGAAGAGGCCCGCACCGATCGCCCT
TCCCAACAGTTGCGCAGCCTGAATGGCGAATGGG
[124 nt withheld, positions 1505-1628]
C
[91 nt withheld, positions 1630-1720]
A
[49 nt withheld, positions 1722-1770]
CCTTTGACGTTGGAGTCCACGTTCTTT
[37 nt withheld, positions 1798-1834]
ACCCTATCTCGGTCTATTCTTTTGATTTATAAGGGATTTTGCCGATTTCGGCCTATTGGTTAAAAAATGA
GCTGATTTAACAAAAATTTAACGCGAATTTTAACAAAATATTAACGCTTACAATTTAGGTGGCACTTTTC
GGGGAAATGTGCGCGGAACCCCTATTTGTTTATTTTTCTAAATACATTCAAATATGTATCCGCTCATGAG
ACAATAACCCTGATAAATGCTTCAATAATATTGAAAAAGGAAGAGTATGAGTATTCAACATTTCCGTGTC
GCCCTTATTCCCTTTTTTGCGGCATTTTGCCTTCCTGTTTTTGCTCACCCAGAAACGCTGGTGAAAGTAA
AAGATGCTGAAGATCAGTTGGGTGCACGAGTGGGTTACATCGAACTGGATCTCAACAGCGGTAAGATCCT
TGAGAGTTTTCGCCCCGAAGAACGTTTTCCAATGATGAGCACTTTTAAAGTTCTGCTATGTGGCGCGGTA
TTATCCCGTATTGACGCCGGGCAAGAGCAACTCGGTCGCCGCATACACTATTCTCAGAATGACTTGGTTG
AGTACTCACCAGTCACAGAAAAGCATCTTACGGATGGCATGACAGTAAGAGAATTATGCAGTGCTGCCAT
AACCATGAGTGATAACACTGCGGCCAACTTACTTCTGACAACGATCGGAGGACCGAAGGAGCTAACCGCT
TTTTTGCACAACATGGGGGATCATGTAACTCGCCTTGATCGTTGGGAACCGGAGCTGAATGAAGCCATAC
CAAACGACGAGCGTGACACCACGATGCCTGTAGCAATGGCAACAACGTTGCGCAAACTATTAACTGGCGA
ACTACTTACTCTAGCTTCCCGGCAACAATTAATAGACTGGATGGAGGCGGATAAAGTTGCAGGACCACTT
CTGCGCTCGGCCCTTCCGGCTGGCTGGTTTATTGCTGATAAATCTGGAGCCGGTGAGCGTGGGTCTCGCG
GTATCATTGCAGCACTGGGGCCAGATGGTAAGCCCTCCCGTATCGTAGTTATCTACACGACGGGGAGTCA
GGCAACTATGGATGAACGAAATAGACAGATCGCTGAGATAGGTGCCTCACTGATTAAGCATTGGTAACTG
TCAGACCAAGTTTACTCATATATACTTTAGATTGATTTAAAACTTCATTTTTAATTTAAAAGGATCTAGG
TGAAGATCCTTTTTGATAATCTCATGACCAAAATCCCTTAACGTGAGTTTTCGTTCCACTGAGCGTCAGA
CCCCGTAGAAAAGATCAAAGGATCTTCTTGAGATCCTTTTTTTCTGCGCGTAATCTGCTGCTTGCAAACA
AAAAAACCACCGCTACCAGCGGTGGTTTGTTTGCCGGATCAAGAGCTACCAACTCTTTTTCCGAAGGTAA
CTGGCTTCAGCAGAGCGCAGATACCAAATACTGTTCTTCTAGTGTAGCCGTAGTTAGGCCACCACTTCAA
GAACTCTGTAGCACCGCCTACATACCTCGCTCTGCTAATCCTGTTACCAGTGGCTGCTGCCAGTGGCGAT
AAGTCGTGTCTTACCGGGTTGGACTCAAGACGATAGTTACCGGATAAGGCGCAGCGGTCGGGCTGAACGG
GGGGTTCGTGCACACAGCCCAGCTTGGAGCGAACGACCTACACCGAACTGAGATACCTACAGCGTGAGCT
ATGAGAAAGCGCCACGCTTCCCGAAGGGAGAAAGGCGGACAGGTATCCGGTAAGCGGCAGGGTCGGAACA
GGAGAGCGCACGAGGGAGCTTCCAGGGGGAAACGCCTGGTATCTTTATAGTCCTGTCGGGTTTCGCCACC
TCTGACTTGAGCGTCGATTTTTGTGATGCTCGTCAGGGGGGCGGAGCCTATGGAAAAACGCCAGCAACGC
GGCCTTTTTACGGTTCCTGGCCTTTTGCTGGCCTTTTGCTCACATGTTCTTTCCTGCGTTATCCCCTGAT
TCTGTGGATAACCGTATTACCGCCTTTGAGTGAGCTGATACCGCTCGCCGCAGCCGAACGACCGAGCGCA
GCGAGTCAGTGAGCGAGGAAGCGGAAGAGCGCCCAATACGCAAACCGCCTCTCCCCGCGCGTTGGCCGAT
TCATTAATGCAGCTGGCACGACAGGTTTCCCGACTGGAAAGCGGGCAGTGAGCGCAACGCAATTAATGTG
AGTTAGCTCACTCATTAGGCACCCCAGGCTTTACACTTTATGCTTCCGGCTCGTATGTTGTGTGGAATTG
TGAGCGGATAACAATTTCACACAGGAAACAGCTATGACCATGATTACGCCAAGCGCGCAATTAACCCTCA
CTAAAGGGAACAAAAGCTGGAGCTGCAAGCTTAATGTAGTCTTATGCAATACTCTTGTAGTCTTGCAACA
TGGTAACGATGAGTTAGCAACATGCCTTACAAGGAGAGAAAAAGCACCGTGCATGCCGATTGGTGGAAGT
AAGGTGGTACGATCGTGCCTTATTAGGAAGGCAACAGACGGGTCTGACATGGATTGGACGAACCACTGAA
TTGCCGCATTGCAGAGATATTGTATTTAAGTGCCTAGCTCGATACATAAACGGGTCTCTCTGGTTAGACC
AGATCTGAGCCTGGGAGCTCTCTGGCTAACTAGGGAACCCACTGCTTAAGCCTCAATAAAGCTTGCCTTG
AGTGCTTCAAGTAGTGTGTGCCCGTCTGTTGTGTGACTCTGGTAACTAGAGATCCCTCAGACCCTTTTAG
TCAGTGTGGAAAATCTCTAGCAGTGGCGCCCGAACAGGGACTTGAAAGCGAAAGGGAAACCAGAGGAGCT
CTCTCGACGCAGGACTCGGCTTGCTGAAGCGCGCACGGCAAGAGGCGAGGGGCGGCGACTGGTGAGTACG
CCAAAAATTTTGACTAGCGGAGGCTAGAAGGAGAGAGATGGGTGCGAGAGCGTCAGTATTAAGCGGGGGA
GAATTAGATCGCGATGGGAAAAAATTCGGTTAAGGCCAGGGGGAAAGAAAAAATATAAATTAAAACATAT
AGTATGGGCAAGCAGGGAGCTAGAACGATTCGCAGTTAATCCTGGCCTGTTAGAAACATCAGAAGGCTGT
AGACAAATACTGGGACAGCTACAACCATCCCTTCAGACAGGATCAGAAGAACTTAGATCATTATATAATA
CAGTAGCAACCCTCTATTGTGTGCATCAAAGGATAGAGATAAAAGACACCAAGGAAGCTTTAGACAAGAT
AGAGGAAGAGCAAAACAAAAGTAAGACCACCGCACAGCAAGCGGCCGCTGATCTTCAGACCTGGAGGAGG
AGATATGAGGGACAATTGGAGAAGTGAATTATATAAATATAAAGTAGTAAAAATTGAACCATTAGGAGTA
GCACCCACCAAGGCAAAGAGAAGAGTGGTGCAGAGAGAAAAAAGAGCAGTGGGAATAGGAGCTTTGTTCC
TTGGGTTCTTGGGAGCAGCAGGAAGCACTATGGGCGCAGCGTCAATGACGCTGACGGTACAGGCCAGACA
ATTATTGTCTGGTATAGTGCAGCAGCAGAACAATTTGCTGAGGGCTATTGAGGCGCAACAGCATCTGTTG
CAACTCACAGTCTGGGGCATCAAGCAGCTCCAGGCAAGAATCCTGGCTGTGGAAAGATACCTAAAGGATC
AACAGCTCCTGGGGATTTGGGGTTGCTCTGGAAAACTCATTTGCACCACTGCTGTGCCTTGGAATGCTAG
TTGGAGTAATAAATCTCTGGAACAGATTTGGAATCACACGACCTGGATGGAGTGGGACAGAGAAATTAAC
AATTACACAAGCTTAATACACTCCTTAATTGAAGAATCGCAAAACCAGCAAGAAAAGAATGAACAAGAAT
TATTGGAATTAGATAAATGGGCAAGTTTGTGGAATTGGTTTAACATAACAAATTGGCTGTGGTATATAAA
ATTATTCATAATGATAGTAGGAGGCTTGGTAGGTTTAAGAATAGTTTTTGCTGTACTTTCTATAGTGAAT
AGAGTTAGGCAGGGATATTCACCATTATCGTTTCAGACCCACCTCCCAACCCCGAGGGGACCCGACAGGC
CCGAAGGAATAGAAGAAGAAGGTGGAGAGAGAGACAGAGACAGATCCATTCGATTAGTGAACGGATCTCG
ACGGTATCGATCACGAGACTAGCCTCGAGCGGCCGCCCCCTTCACCGAGGGCCTATTTCCCATGATTCCT
TCATATTTGCATATACGATACAAGGCTGTTAGAGAGATAATTGGAATTAATTTGACTGTAAACACAAAGA
TATTAGTACAAAATACGTGACGTAGAAAGTAATAATTTCTTGGGTAGTTTGCAGTTTTAAAATTATGTTT
TAAAATGGACTATCATATGCTTACCGTAACTTGAAAGTATTTCGATTTCTTGGCTTTATATATCTTGTGG
AAAGGACGAAACACCGGGATGGTCAAGTAAACTATGAACTCGAGTTCATAGTTTACTTGACCATCTTTTT
GAATTCTCGACCTCGAGACAAATGGCAGTATTCATCCACAATTTTAAAAGAAAAGGGGGGATTGGGGGGT
ACAGTGCAGGGGAAAGAATAGTAGACATAATAGCAACAGACATACAAACTAAAGAATTACAAAAACAAAT
TACAAAAATTCAAAATTTTCGGGTTTATTACAGGGACAGCAGAGATCCACTTTGGCCGCGGCTCGAGGGG
GTTGGGGTTGCGCCTTTTCCAAGGCAGCCCTGGGTTTGCGCAGGGACGCGGCTGCTCTGGGCGTGGTTCC
GGGAAACGCAGCGGCGCCGACCCTGGGTCTCGCACATTCTTCACGTCCGTTCGCAGCGTCACCCGGATCT
TCGCCGCTACCCTTGTGGGCCCCCCGGCGACGCTTCCTGCTCCGCCCCTAAGTCGGGAAGGTTCCTTGCG
GTTCGCGGCGTGCCGGACGTGACAAACGGAAGCCGCACGTCTCACTAGTACCCTCGCAGACGGACAGCGC
CAGGGAGCAATGGCAGCGCGCCGACCGCGATGGGCTGTGGCCAATAGCGGCTGCTCAGCAGGGCGCGCCG
AGAGCAGCGGCCGGGAAGGGGCGGTGCGGGAGGCGGGGTGTGGGGCGGTAGTGTGGGCCCTGTTCCTGCC
CGCGCGGTGTTCCGCATTCTGCAAGCCTCCGGAGCGCACGTCGGCAGTCGGCTCCCTCGTTGACCGAATC
ACCGACCTCTCTCCCCAGGGGGATCCACCGGAGCTTACCATGACCGAGTACAAGCCCACGGTGCGCCTCG
Features (pLannotate 1.2.2; 25 found; start..end, strand, type, name):
    612..695     +  CDS            nef (fragment): NEF_HV1Z2 - Experimental evidence at protein level: Swiss-Prot protein existence level 1. Extracellular Nef protein targets CD4(+) T-lymphocytes for apoptosis by interacting with CXCR4 surface receptors. From Human immunodeficiency virus type 1 group M subtype D (isolate Z2/CDC-Z34) (HIV-1).
    697..930     +  LTR            3' LTR (ΔU3): self-inactivating 3' long terminal repeat (LTR) from HIV-1
   1002..1123    +  polyA_signal   SV40 poly(A) signal: SV40 polyadenylation signal
   1163..1298    +  rep_origin     SV40 ori: SV40 origin of replication
   1319..1337    -  promoter       T7 promoter: promoter for bacteriophage T7 RNA polymerase
   1345..1500    +  CDS            lacZα (fragment): LacZα fragment of β-galactosidase; lacZ fragment
   1505..1933    +  rep_origin     f1 ori (sequence partly withheld): f1 bacteriophage origin of replication; arrow indicates direction of (+) strand synthesis
   1986..2090    +  promoter       AmpR promoter: bla
   2091..2951    +  CDS            AmpR: β-lactamase; bla; confers resistance to ampicillin, carbenicillin, and related antibiotics
   3122..3710    +  rep_origin     ori: high-copy-number ColE1/pMB1/pBR322/pUC origin of replication
   3893..3985    +  CDS            lacI (fragment): lac repressor; lacI; The lac repressor binds to the lac operator to inhibit transcription in E. coli. This inhibition can be relieved by adding lactose or isopropyl-β-D-thiogalactopyranoside (IPTG).
   3998..4019    +  protein_bind   CAP binding site: CAP binding activates transcription in the presence of cAMP. E. coli catabolite activator protein
   4034..4064    +  promoter       lac promoter: promoter for the E. coli lac operon
   4072..4088    +  protein_bind   lac operator: The lac repressor binds to the lac operator to inhibit transcription in E. coli. This inhibition can be relieved by adding lactose or isopropyl-β-D-thiogalactopyranoside (IPTG). lac repressor encoded by lacI
   4133..4151    +  promoter       T3 promoter: promoter for bacteriophage T3 RNA polymerase
   4179..4405    +  promoter       RSV promoter: Rous sarcoma virus enhancer/promoter
   4406..4586    +  LTR            5' LTR (truncated): truncated 5' long terminal repeat (LTR) from HIV-1
   4633..4758    +  misc_feature   HIV-1 Ψ: packaging signal of human immunodeficiency virus type 1
   4742..5105    +  CDS            HIV-1 gag (fragment): gag protein from human immunodeficiency virus 1; gag
   5251..5484    +  misc_feature   RRE: The Rev response element (RRE) of HIV-1 allows for Rev-dependent mRNA export from the nucleus to the cytoplasm.
   5861..5961    +  CDS            Rev (fragment): human immunodeficiency virus 1 (HIV-1) Rev protein; rev; enhances nuclear export of unspliced and incompletely spliced viral mRNAs
   6011..6251    +  promoter       U6 promoter: RNA polymerase III promoter for human U6 snRNA
   6356..6473    +  misc_feature   cPPT/CTS: central polypurine tract and central termination sequence of HIV-1
   6522..7032    +  promoter       hPGK promoter: human phosphoglycerate kinase 1 promoter
   7054..569     +  CDS            PuroR (across the origin): puromycin N-acetyltransferase; pac from Streptomyces alboniger; confers resistance to puromycin
