[The description below was written by a language model from this plasmid's Addgene catalogue record and pLannotate feature annotations shown in this document.]
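Description:
pLKO.1 puro shCALM2-3 is a third-generation-style, self-inactivating HIV-1-based lentiviral transfer plasmid built on the pLKO.1 puro backbone and carrying a short hairpin RNA directed against human CALM2, one of the calmodulin genes. The hairpin derives from a Broad Institute RNAi library clone and was inserted by restriction cloning between the AgeI and EcoRI sites, immediately downstream of the human U6 promoter. This RNA polymerase III promoter drives constitutive transcription of the stem-loop RNA, which the cellular RNAi machinery processes into an siRNA that knocks down CALM2 transcripts. The hairpin itself is not annotated as a separate feature in the roughly 7.1 kb sequence, but it would sit in the gap between the U6 promoter and the cPPT/CTS element.

The viral genome is transcribed in packaging cells from a chimeric RSV promoter fused to a truncated 5' LTR, which makes genomic RNA production Tat-independent. It includes the Ψ packaging signal with an adjoining gag fragment, the Rev response element for nuclear export of the unspliced RNA, and the cPPT/CTS. The ΔU3 3' LTR inactivates the viral promoter after integration. A human PGK promoter drives puromycin N-acetyltransferase, allowing selection of stably transduced mammalian cells. Outside the viral region are an SV40 poly(A) signal and SV40 origin, an f1 origin, remnants of lac/lacZα sequences with T7 and T3 promoters, a high-copy ColE1/pUC origin and an ampicillin resistance gene for propagation in E. coli. The plasmid is used with separate packaging and envelope plasmids to produce lentivirus for stable, constitutive CALM2 knockdown. It was deposited in connection with a study of YAP1 and PRDM14 in cell survival and tumorigenesis.
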