Addgene plasmid #193701: pLKO.1 puro shCALM2-3
Purpose: Constitutive lentiviral expression of CALM2 shRNA
Depositing lab: William Hahn. Depositing organization: Dana-Farber Cancer Institute. Publication: YAP1 and PRDM14 converge to promote cell survival and tumorigenesis. Kim M, Ly SH, Xie Y, Duronio GN, Ford-Roshon D, Hwang JH, Sulahian R, Rennhack JP, So J, Gjoerup O, Talamas JA, Grandclaudon M, Long HW, Doench JG, Sethi NS, Giannakis M, Hahn WC. Dev Cell. 2022 Jan 24;57(2):212-227.e8. doi: 10.1016/j.devcel.2021.12.006. Epub 2022 Jan 5. PubMed 34990589.
Backbone
  Vector backbone: pLKO.1 puro
  Vector type: Lentiviral
Growth in bacteria
  Bacterial resistance: Ampicillin, 100 μg/mL
  Growth temperature: 37°C
  Growth strain: NEB Stable
  Copy number: High Copy
Gene/Insert
  Gene/Insert name: CALM2
  gRNA/shRNA sequence: CCGGGATGGTCAAGTAAACTATGAACTCGAGTTCATAGTTTACTTGACCATCTTTTTG
  Species: H. sapiens (human)
  Entrez Gene: CALM2 (a.k.a. CALM, CALML2, CAM1, CAM3, CAMC, CAMII, CAMIII, LQT15, PHKD, PHKD2, caM)
  Cloning method: Restriction Enzyme; 5′ cloning site Age1 (unknown if destroyed); 3′ cloning site EcoR1 (unknown if destroyed)
  Sequencing primers: 5′ LKO.1 5'
Resource information
  A portion of this plasmid was derived from a plasmid made by: Broad Institute (GPP)
Terms and licenses: Academic/Nonprofit Terms; Industry Terms: Not Available to Industry
Depositor comments: Clone ID: TRCN0000052580
How to cite: pLKO.1 puro shCALM2-3 was a gift from William Hahn (Addgene plasmid # 193701 ; http://n2t.net/addgene:193701 ; RRID:Addgene_193701)
